>Addgene plasmid #213291 | GPR77-DuET | addgene full sequence | sequence record 430836 | Addgene NGS Result
CACCGCTACCAGCGGTGGTTTGTTTGCCGGATCAAGAGCTACCAACTCTTTTTCCGAAGGTAACTGGCTT
CAGCAGAGCGCAGATACCAAATACCGTTCTTCTAGTGTAGCCGTAGTTAGGCCACCACTTCAAGAACTCT
GTAGCACCGCCTACATACCTCGCTCTGCTAATCCTGTTACCAGTGGCTGCTGCCAGTGGCGATAAGTCGT
GTCTTACCGGGTTGGACTCAAGACGATAGTTACCGGATAAGGCGCAGCGGTCGGGCTGAACGGGGGGTTC
GTGCACACAGCCCAGCTTGGAGCGAACGACCTACACCGAACTGAGATACCTACAGCGTGAGCTATGAGAA
AGCGCCACGCTTCCCGAAGGGAGAAAGGCGGACAGGTATCCGGTAAGCGGCAGGGTCGGAACAGGAGAGC
GCACGAGGGAGCTTCCAGGGGGAAACGCCTGGTATCTTTATAGTCCTGTCGGGTTTCGCCACCTCTGACT
TGAGCGTCGATTTTTGTGATGCTCGTCAGGGGGGCGGAGCCTATGGAAAAACGCCAGCAACGCGGCCTTT
TTACGGTTCCTGGCCTTTTGCTGGCCTTTTGCTCACATGTTCTTTCCTGCGTTATCCCCTGATTCTGTGG
ATAACCGTATTACCGCCTTTGAGTGAGCTGATACCGCTCGCCGCAGCCGAACGACCGAGCGCAGCGAGTC
AGTGAGCGAGGAAGCGGAAGAGCGCCCAATACGCAAACCGCCTCTCCCCGCGCGTTGGCCGATTCATTAA
TGCAGCTGGCACGACAGGTTTCCCGACTGGAAAGCGGGCAGTGAGCGCAACGCAATTAATGTGAGTTAGC
TCACTCATTAGGCACCCCAGGCTTTACACTTTATGCTTCCGGCTCGTATGTTGTGTGGAATTGTGAGCGG
ATAACAATTTCACACAGGAAACAGCTATGACCATGATTACGCCAAGCTCTAGCTAGAGGTCGACGGTATA
CAGACATGATAAGATACATTGATGAGTTTGGACAAACCACAACTAGAATGCAGTGAAAAAAATGCTTTAT
TTGTGAAATTTGTGATGCTATTGCTTTATTTGTAACCATTATAAGCTGCAATAAACAAGTTGGGGTGGGC
GAAGAACTCCAGCATGAGATCCCCGCGCTGGAGGATCATCCAGCCGGCGTCCCGGAAAACGATTCCGAAG
CCCAACCTTTCATAGAAGGCGGCGGTGGAATCGAAATCTCGTGATGGCAGGTTGGGCGTCGCTTGGTCGG
TCATTTCGAACCCCAGAGTCCCGCTCAGAAGAACTCGTCAAGAAGGCGATAGAAGGCGATGCGCTGCGAA
TCGGGAGCGGCGATACCGTAAAGCACGAGGAAGCGGTCAGCCCATTCGCCGCCAAGCTCTTCAGCAATAT
CACGGGTAGCCAACGCTATGTCCTGATAGCGGTCCGCCACACCCAGCCGGCCACAGTCGATGAATCCAGA
AAAGCGGCCATTTTCCACCATGATATTCGGCAAGCAGGCATCGCCATGGGTCACGACGAGATCCTCGCCG
TCGGGCATGCGCGCCTTGAGCCTGGCGAACAGTTCGGCTGGCGCGAGCCCCTGATGCTCTTCGTCCAGAT
CATCCTGATCGACAAGACCGGCTTCCATCCGAGTACGTGCTCGCTCGATGCGATGTTTCGCTTGGTGGTC
GAATGGGCAGGTAGCCGGATCAAGCGTATGCAGCCGCCGCATTGCATCAGCCATGATGGATACTTTCTCG
GCAGGAGCAAGGTGAGATGACAGGAGATCCTGCCCCGGCACTTCGCCCAATAGCAGCCAGTCCCTTCCCG
CTTCAGTGACAACGTCGAGCACAGCTGCGCAAGGAACGCCCGTCGTGGCCAGCCACGATAGCCGCGCTGC
CTCGTCCTGCAGTTCATTCAGGGCACCGGACAGGTCGGTCTTGACAAAAAGAACCGGGCGCCCCTGCGCT
GACAGCCGGAACACGGCGGCATCAGAGCAGCCGATTGTCTGTTGTGCCCAGTCATAGCCGAATAGCCTCT
CCACCCAAGCGGCCGGAGAACCTGCGTGCAATCCATCTTGTTCAATCATGCGAAACGATCCTCATCCTGT
CTCTTGATCAGATCCGAAAATGGATATACAAGCTCCCGGGAGCTTTTTGCAAAAGCCTAGGCCTCCAAAA
AAGCCTCCTCACTACTTCTGGAATAGCTCAGAGGCAGAGGCGGCCTCGGCCTCTGCATAAATAAAAAAAA
TTAGTCAGCCATGGGGCGGAGAATGGGCGGAACTGGGCGGAGTTAGGGGCGGGATGGGCGGAGTTAGGGG
CGGGACTATGGTTGCTGACTAATTGAGATGCATGCTTTGCATACTTCTGCCTGCTGGGGAGCCTGGGGAC
TTTCCACACCTGGTTGCTGACTAATTGAGATGCATGCTTTGCATACTTCTGCCTGCTGGGGAGCCTGGGG
ACTTTCCACACCCTAACTGACACACATTCCACAGAATTAATTCGCGTTAAATTTTTGTTAAATCAGCTCA
TTTTTTAACCAATAGGCCGAAATCGGCAAAATCCCTTATAAATCAAAAGAATAGACCGAGATAGGGT
[37 nt withheld, positions 2588-2624]
AAAGAACGTGGACTCCAACGTCAAAGG
[49 nt withheld, positions 2652-2700]
T
[91 nt withheld, positions 2702-2792]
G
[124 nt withheld, positions 2794-2917]
GGGGATACCCCCTAGAGCCCCAGCTGGTTCTTTCCGCCTCAGAAGCCATAGAGCCCACCGCATCCCCAGC
ATGCCTGCTATTGTCTTCCCAATCCTCCCCCTTGCTGTCCTGCCCCACCCCACCCCCCAGAATAGAATGA
CACCTACTCAGACAATGCGATGCAATTTCCTCATTTTATTAGGAAAGGACAGTGGGAGTGGCACCTTCCA
GGGTCAAGGAAGGCACGGGGGAGGGGCAAACAACAGATGGCTGGCAACTAGAAGGCACAGTCGAGGCTGA
TCAGCGGGTTTAAACGGGCCCTCTAGACTCGAGTTAGGCAGGGGCCACCTGAGAAGTCTCGGTCTTAGAC
ACGGTGGTGCTGGCCTCATCGAATTCACCGGTGCGTCCACCGGTATCGAT
[1011 nt withheld, positions 3318-4328]
ATCGATGCTGGCGTCATCATCGTCCTTGTAGTCGGCGAATACCAGGCAGAAGATGTAGCTCAGGGCGATG
ATCGTCTTCATGGTGGCGCTAAGCTTAAGTTTAAACGCTAGCCAGCTTGGGTCTCCCTATAGTGAGTCGT
ATTAATTTCGATAAGCCAGTAAGCAGTGGGTTCTCTAGTTAGCCAGAGAGCTCTGCTTATATAGACCTCC
CACCGTACACGCCTACCGCCCATTTGCGTCAATGGGGCGGAGTTGTTACGACATTTTGGAAAGTCCCGTT
GATTTTGGTGCCAAAACAAACTCCCATTGACGTCAATGGGGTGGAGACTTGGAAATCCCCGTGAGTCAAA
CCGCTATCCACGCCCATTGATGTACTGCCAAAACCGCATCACCATGGTAATAGCGATGACTAATACGTAG
ATGTACTGCCAAGTAGGAAAGTCCCATAAGGTCATGTACTGGGCATAATGCCAGGCGGGCCATTTACCGT
CATTGACGTCAATAGGGGGCGTACTTGGCATATGATACACTTGATGTACTGCCAAGTGGGCAGTTTACCG
TAAATACTCCACCCATTGACGTCAATGGAAAGTCCCTATTGGCGTTACTATGGGAACATACGTCATTATT
GACGTCAATGGGCGGGGGTCGTTGGGCGGTCAGCCAGGCGGGCCATTTACCGTAAGTTATGTAACGCGGA
ACTCCATATATGGGCTATGAACTAATGACCCCGTAATTGATTACTATTAATAACTAGTCAATAATCAATG
TCAACGCGTATATCTGGCCCGTACATCGCGAAGCAGCGCAAAACGCCTAACCCTAAGCAGATTCTTCATG
CAAATGTCGGTCAAGCCTTGCCTTGTTGTAGCTTAAATTTTGCTCGCGCACTACTCAGCGACCTCCAACA
CACAAGCAGGGAGCAGATACTGGCTTAACTATGCGGCATCAGAGCAGATTGTACTGAGAGTGCACCATAG
GGGATCGGGAGATCTCCCGATCCGTCGACGTCAGGTGGCACTTTTCGGGGAAATGTGCGCGGAACCCCTA
TTTGTTTATTTTTCTAAATACATTCAAATATGTATCCGCTCATGAGACAATAACCCTGATAAATGCTTCA
ATAATATTGAAAAAGGAAGAGTATGAGTATTCAACATTTCCGTGTCGCCCTTATTCCCTTTTTTGCGGCA
TTTTGCCTTCCTGTTTTTGCTCACCCAGAAACGCTGGTGAAAGTAAAAGATGCTGAAGATCAGTTGGGTG
CACGAGTGGGTTACATCGAACTGGATCTCAACAGCGGTAAGATCCTTGAGAGTTTTCGCCCCGAAGAACG
TTTTCCAATGATGAGCACTTTTAAAGTTCTGCTATGTGGCGCGGTATTATCCCGTATTGACGCCGGGCAA
GAGCAACTCGGTCGCCGCATACACTATTCTCAGAATGACTTGGTTGAGTACTCACCAGTCACAGAAAAGC
ATCTTACGGATGGCATGACAGTAAGAGAATTATGCAGTGCTGCCATAACCATGAGTGATAACACTGCGGC
CAACTTACTTCTGACAACGATCGGAGGACCGAAGGAGCTAACCGCTTTTTTGCACAACATGGGGGATCAT
GTAACTCGCCTTGATCGTTGGGAACCGGAGCTGAATGAAGCCATACCAAACGACGAGCGTGACACCACGA
TGCCTGTAGCAATGGCAACAACGTTGCGCAAACTATTAACTGGCGAACTACTTACTCTAGCTTCCCGGCA
ACAATTAATAGACTGGATGGAGGCGGATAAAGTTGCAGGACCACTTCTGCGCTCGGCCCTTCCGGCTGGC
TGGTTTATTGCTGATAAATCTGGAGCCGGTGAGCGTGGGTCTCGCGGTATCATTGCAGCACTGGGGCCAG
ATGGTAAGCCCTCCCGTATCGTAGTTATCTACACGACGGGGAGTCAGGCAACTATGGATGAACGAAATAG
ACAGATCGCTGAGATAGGTGCCTCACTGATTAAGCATTGGTAACTGTCAGACCAAGTTTACTCATATATA
CTTTAGATTGATTTAAAACTTCATTTTTAATTTAAAAGGATCTAGGTGAAGATCCTTTTTGATAATCTCA
TGACCAAAATCCCTTAACGTGAGTTTTCGTTCCACTGAGCGTCAGACCCCGTAGAAAAGATCAAAGGATC
TTCTTGAGATCCTTTTTTTCTGCGCGTAATCTGCTGCTTGCAAACAAAAAAAC
Features (pLannotate 1.2.2; 21 found; start..end, strand, type, name):
    722..814     +  CDS            lacI (fragment): lac repressor; lacI; The lac repressor binds to the lac operator to inhibit transcription in E. coli. This inhibition can be relieved by adding lactose or isopropyl-β-D-thiogalactopyranoside (IPTG).
    827..848     +  protein_bind   CAP binding site: CAP binding activates transcription in the presence of cAMP. E. coli catabolite activator protein
    863..893     +  promoter       lac promoter: promoter for the E. coli lac operon
    901..917     +  protein_bind   lac operator: The lac repressor binds to the lac operator to inhibit transcription in E. coli. This inhibition can be relieved by adding lactose or isopropyl-β-D-thiogalactopyranoside (IPTG). lac repressor encoded by lacI
    990..1111    -  polyA_signal   SV40 poly(A) signal: SV40 polyadenylation signal
   1106..1264    -  CDS            ble (fragment): BLE_KLEPN - Experimental evidence at protein level: Swiss-Prot protein existence level 1. Binding protein with a strong affinity to the bleomycin family of antibiotics. Binds to CL990; an antimitotic-antibiotic compound. From Klebsiella pneumoniae.
   1288..2079    -  CDS            neo: KKA2_KLEPN - Also known as kan, nptII. Experimental evidence at protein level: Swiss-Prot protein existence level 1. Resistance to kanamycin, neomycin, paromomycin, ribostamycin, butirosin and gentamicin B. From Klebsiella pneumoniae.
   2146..2475    -  promoter       SV40 promoter: SV40 enhancer and early promoter
   2489..2917    -  rep_origin     f1 ori (sequence partly withheld): f1 bacteriophage origin of replication; arrow indicates direction of (+) strand synthesis
   2938..2959    -  promoter       SV40 promoter (fragment): SV40 enhancer and early promoter
   2963..3187    -  polyA_signal   bGH poly(A) signal: bovine growth hormone polyadenylation signal
   3318..4328    -  CDS            C5AR2 (sequence withheld): C5AR2_HUMAN - Also known as C5L2, GPR77. Experimental evidence at protein level: Swiss-Prot protein existence level 1. Receptor for the chemotactic and inflammatory C3a, C4a and C5a anaphylatoxin peptides and also for their dearginated forms ASP/C3adesArg, C4adesArg and C5adesArg respectively. Couples weakly to G(i)-mediated signaling pathways. From Homo sapiens (Human).
   4341..4361    -  CDS            3xFLAG (fragment): three tandem FLAG® epitope tags
   4454..4472    -  promoter       T7 promoter: promoter for bacteriophage T7 RNA polymerase
   4488..4521    -  LTR            5' LTR (truncated) (fragment): truncated 5' long terminal repeat (LTR) from HIV-1
   4517..4720    -  promoter       CMV promoter: human cytomegalovirus (CMV) immediate early promoter
   4721..5100    -  enhancer       CMV enhancer: human cytomegalovirus immediate early enhancer
   5255..5307    +  misc_feature   bom (fragment): basis of mobility region from pBR322
   5366..5470    +  promoter       AmpR promoter: bla
   5471..6331    +  CDS            AmpR: β-lactamase; bla; confers resistance to ampicillin, carbenicillin, and related antibiotics
   6502..539     +  rep_origin     ori (across the origin): high-copy-number ColE1/pMB1/pBR322/pUC origin of replication
