[The description below was written by a language model from this plasmid's Addgene catalogue record and pLannotate feature annotations shown in this document.]
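Description:
GPR77-DuET is a mammalian expression plasmid built on the pcDNA 3.1 (+) backbone that carries the human GPCR GPR77, also known as C5AR2 or C5L2. This is the second receptor for complement component 5a, a class A receptor of the complement peptide family that binds the anaphylatoxin peptides and their dearginated forms and couples only weakly to Gi signalling. The plasmid is propagated in E. coli at high copy from a ColE1/pUC-type origin under ampicillin selection (β-lactamase driven by its own promoter). It also retains the f1 phage origin. An SV40 early promoter drives a neomycin phosphotransferase cassette ending in an SV40 polyadenylation signal, which in principle allows G418 selection of stably transfected mammalian cells.

The receptor coding sequence sits downstream of the CMV immediate-early enhancer and promoter and is terminated by the bovine growth hormone polyadenylation signal. A T7 promoter between CMV and the insert allows in vitro transcription. According to the record, the "DuET" design places a cleavable hemagglutinin signal peptide and a FLAG epitope at the N terminus and a 1D4 epitope at the C terminus. The signal peptide is removed on processing, leaving the FLAG tag at the extracellular end of the receptor. The automated annotation detects the FLAG sequence (as a partial 3xFLAG match) just upstream of the C5AR2 reading frame, but it does not label the signal peptide or the 1D4 tag. Short hits to an HIV-1 LTR, lacI, ble and bom are fragments and are probably annotation artefacts of backbone sequence.

The dual tags allow capture and detection of the receptor from either end. The construct is intended for expression in mammalian cells and for proteomics studies, and the associated work used such constructs for multiplexed selectivity screening of anti-GPCR antibodies.
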