Addgene plasmid #213291: GPR77-DuET
Purpose: The DuET construct encodes the named human GPCR engineered with a cleaved hemagglutinin signal peptide, a 5' FLAG and a 3' 1D4 epitope tag optimized for expression in mammalian cells and proteomics studies.
Depositing lab: Thomas Sakmar. Depositing organization: Rockefeller University. Publication: Multiplexed selectivity screening of anti-GPCR antibodies. Dahl L, Kotliar IB, Bendes A, Dodig-Crnkovic T, Fromm S, Elofsson A, Uhlen M, Sakmar TP, Schwenk JM. Sci Adv. 2023 May 3;9(18):eadf9297. doi: 10.1126/sciadv.adf9297. Epub 2023 May 3. PubMed 37134173.
Backbone
  Vector backbone: pcDNA 3.1 (+)
  Vector type: Mammalian Expression
Growth in bacteria
  Bacterial resistance: Ampicillin, 100 μg/mL
  Growth temperature: 37°C
  Growth strain: DH5alpha
  Copy number: High Copy
Gene/Insert
  Gene/Insert name: GPR77 (alt names: Complement component 5a receptor 2; C5AR2, C5L2, GPR77)
  Species: H. sapiens (human)
  Entrez Gene: C5AR2 (a.k.a. C5L2, GPF77, GPR77)
  Promoter: CMV, T7
  Tag / fusion protein: FLAG (N terminal on insert); 1D4 (C terminal on insert)
  Cloning method: Gibson Cloning
Terms and licenses: Academic/Nonprofit Terms; Industry Terms: Not Available to Industry
Depositor comments: Class: A, Family: Complement Peptide. Ensembl ID: ENSG00000134830, Uniprot ID: Q9P296
How to cite: GPR77-DuET was a gift from Thomas Sakmar (Addgene plasmid # 213291 ; http://n2t.net/addgene:213291 ; RRID:Addgene_213291)
